Addgene plasmid #229191: lvl0-3-4xTFF4
Purpose: lvl 0 3 prime UTR
Depositing lab: Ron Weiss. Depositing organization: Massachusetts Institute of Technology. Publication: A platform for rapid prototyping of synthetic gene networks in mammalian cells. Duportet X, Wroblewska L, Guye P, Li Y, Eyquem J, Rieders J, Rimchala T, Batt G, Weiss R. Nucleic Acids Res. 2014 Dec 1;42(21):13440-51. doi: 10.1093/nar/gku1082. Epub 2014 Nov 5. PubMed 25378321.
Backbone
  Vector backbone: lvl0-3 [backbone]
  Vector type: Synthetic Biology
Growth in bacteria
  Bacterial resistance: Spectinomycin, 50 μg/mL
  Growth temperature: 37°C
  Growth strain: DH5alpha
  Copy number: High Copy
Gene/Insert
  Gene/Insert name: 4xFF4
  Species: H. sapiens (human)
  Cloning method: Restriction Enzyme; 5′ cloning site Unknown (unknown if destroyed)
Terms and licenses: Academic/Nonprofit Terms; Industry Terms: Not Available to Industry
Depositor comments: This plasmid is slightly modified from the version used in Duportet et al. 2014, but does not have any functional differences.
How to cite: lvl0-3-4xTFF4 was a gift from Ron Weiss (Addgene plasmid # 229191 ; http://n2t.net/addgene:229191 ; RRID:Addgene_229191)
