[The description below was written by a language model from this plasmid's Addgene catalogue record and pLannotate feature annotations shown in this document.]
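Description:
lvl0-3-4xTFF4 is a small (about 2.4 kb) bacterial part-storage plasmid from a hierarchical synthetic-biology assembly system intended for rapid prototyping of gene networks in mammalian cells. It is a "level 0" entry built on the lvl0-3 backbone, the position in the scheme that holds 3′ untranslated region parts, so it is a source of a single modular element to be combined with other parts into transcription units, not an expression construct in its own right. The plasmid replicates in E. coli from a high-copy ColE1/pUC-type origin and is selected with spectinomycin through an aadA (streptomycin/spectinomycin adenylyltransferase) gene. An AmpR (bla) promoter lies upstream of this marker and may drive it. The short annotated fragments of an integrase, a gentamicin acetyltransferase and lacI appear to be remnants of the cassettes from which the backbone was derived rather than functional genes.

The recorded insert is 4xFF4, listed as human in the species field. The name suggests four tandem copies of a target site for FF4, which is generally known as a synthetic small RNA used in mammalian circuit design. Placed in the 3′ UTR of a transgene, such repeats would make the transcript sensitive to knockdown when the cognate miRNA or siRNA is present. The record itself does not spell this out, and the automated feature table does not annotate the insert, so its exact position and flanking assembly sites are not stated. The cloning sites are also recorded as unknown. The depositor notes that this version is slightly modified from the published one, with no functional differences.
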