Features (pLannotate 1.2.2; 6 found; start..end, strand, type, name):
      1..589     +  rep_origin     ori: high-copy-number ColE1/pMB1/pBR322/pUC origin of replication
    772..821     +  CDS            lacI (fragment): lac repressor; lacI; The lac repressor binds to the lac operator to inhibit transcription in E. coli. This inhibition can be relieved by adding lactose or isopropyl-β-D-thiogalactopyranoside (IPTG).
   1082..1186    +  promoter       AmpR promoter: bla
   1177..1257    -  CDS            int (fragment): INT2_ECOLX - Protein inferred from homology: Swiss-Prot protein existence level 3. Putative integrase believed to be involved in the insertion of antibiotic resistance genes into plasmids and transposons. From Escherichia coli.
   1345..1401    +  CDS            GmR (fragment): gentamycin acetyltransferase; aacC1; confers resistance to gentamycin
   1408..2196    +  CDS            aadA: S3AD_ECOLX - Experimental evidence at protein level: Swiss-Prot protein existence level 1. Mediates bacterial resistance to the antibiotics streptomycin and spectinomycin. From Escherichia coli.
>Addgene plasmid #229191 | lvl0-3-4xTFF4 | addgene full sequence | sequence record 459757 | Addgene NGS Result
TTGAGATCCTTTTTTTCTGCGCGTAATCTGCTGCTTGCAAACAAAAAAACCACCGCTACCAGCGGTGGTT
TGTTTGCCGGATCAAGAGCTACCAACTCTTTTTCCGAAGGTAACTGGCTTCAGCAGAGCGCAGATACCAA
ATACTGTTCTTCTAGTGTAGCCGTAGTTAGGCCACCACTTCAAGAACTCTGTAGCACCGCCTACATACCT
CGCTCTGCTAATCCTGTTACCAGTGGCTGCTGCCAGTGGCGATAAGTCGTGTCTTACCGGGTTGGACTCA
AGACGATAGTTACCGGATAAGGCGCAGCGGTCGGGCTGAACGGGGGGTTCGTGCACACAGCCCAGCTTGG
AGCGAACGACCTACACCGAACTGAGATACCTACAGCGTGAGCTATGAGAAAGCGCCACGCTTCCCGAAGG
GAGAAAGGCGGACAGGTATCCGGTAAGCGGCAGGGTCGGAACAGGAGAGCGCACGAGGGAGCTTCCAGGG
GGAAACGCCTGGTATCTTTATAGTCCTGTCGGGTTTCGCCACCTCTGACTTGAGCGTCGATTTTTGTGAT
GCTCGTCAGGGGGGCGGAGCCTATGGAAAAACGCCAGCAACGCGGCCTTTTTACGGTTCCTGGCCTTTTG
CTGGCCTTTTGCTCACATGTTCTTTCCTGCGTTATCCCCTGATTCTGTGGATAACCGTATTACCGCCTTT
GAGTGAGCTGATACCGCTCGCCGCAGCCGAACGACCGAGCGCAGCGAGTCAGTGAGCGAGGAAGCGGAAG
AGCGCCCAATACGCAAACCGCCTCTCCCCGCGCGTTGGCCGATTCATTAATCACTCTGTGGTCTCAGCTT
GCGGCCGCAAATCAACCCGCTTGAAGTCTTTAATTAAACCGCTTGAAGTCTTTAATTAAACCGCTTGAAG
TCTTTAATTAAACCGCTTGAAGTCTTTAATTAAACTAAAGCTTGAGCAACTGAGACCACGAAGTGGCTCT
TCAGTGGACGAAAGGGCCTCGTGATACGCCTATTTTTATAGGTTAATGTCATGATAATAATGGTTTCTTA
GACGTCAGGTGGCACTTTTCGGGGAAATGTGCGCGGAACCCCTATTTGTTTATTTTTCTAAATACATTCA
AATATGTATCCGCTCATGAGACAATAACCCTGATAAATGCTTCAATAATATTGAAAAAGGAAGAGTATGC
GCTCACGCAACTGGTCCAGAACCTTGACCGAACGCAGCGGTGGTAACGGCGCAGTGGCGGTTTTCATGGC
TTGTTATGACTGTTTTTTTTTGGGGTACAGTCTATGCCTCGGGCATCCAAGCAGCAAGCGCGTTACGCCG
TGGGTCGATGTTTGATGTTATGGAGCAGCAACGATGTTACGCAGCAGGGCAGTCGCCCTAAAACAAAGTT
AAACATCATGAGGGAAGCGGTGATCGCCGAAGTATCGACTCAACTATCAGAGGTAGTTGGCGTCATCGAG
CGCCATCTCGAACCGACGTTGCTGGCCGTACATTTGTACGGCTCCGCAGTGGATGGCGGCCTGAAGCCAC
ACAGCGATATTGATTTGCTGGTTACGGTGACCGTAAGGCTTGATGAAACAACGCGGCGAGCTTTGATCAA
CGACCTTTTGGAAACTTCGGCTTCCCCTGGAGAGAGCGAGATTCTCCGCGCTGTAGAAGTCACCATTGTT
GTGCACGACGACATCATTCCGTGGCGTTATCCAGCTAAGCGCGAACTGCAATTTGGAGAATGGCAGCGCA
ATGACATTCTTGCAGGTATCTTCGAGCCAGCCACGATCGACATTGATCTGGCTATCTTGCTGACAAAAGC
AAGAGAACATAGCGTTGCCTTGGTAGGTCCAGCGGCGGAGGAACTCTTTGATCCGGTTCCTGAACAGGAT
CTATTTGAGGCGCTAAATGAAACCTTAACGCTATGGAACTCGCCGCCCGACTGGGCTGGCGATGAGCGAA
ATGTAGTGCTTACGTTGTCCCGCATTTGGTACAGCGCAGTAACCGGCAAAATCGCGCCGAAGGATGTCGC
TGCCGACTGGGCAATGGAGCGCCTGCCGGCCCAGTATCAGCCCGTCATACTTGAAGCTAGACAGGCTTAT
CTTGGACAAGAAGAAGATCGCTTGGCCTCGCGCGCAGATCAGTTGGAAGAATTTGTCCATTACGTAAAAG
GCGAGATCACCAAGGTAGTCGGCAAATAACTGTCAGACCAAGTTTACTCATATATACTTTAGATTGATTT
AAAACTTCATTTTTAATTTAAAAGGATCTAGGTGAAGATCCTTTTTGATAATCTCATGACCAAAATCCCT
TAACGTGAGTTTTCGTTCCACTGAGCGTCAGACCCCGTAGAAAAGATCAAAGGATCTTC
